>Addgene plasmid #106248 | AAV-Stuffer | depositor full sequence | sequence record 201558 | AAV-Stuffer sequence 7218 bps
GGGGGGGGGGGGGGGGGGTTGGCCACTCCCTCTCTGCGCGCTCGCTCGCTCACTGAGGCCGGGCGACCAA
AGGTCGCCCGACGCCCGGGCTTTGCCCGGGCGGCCTCAGTGAGCGAGCGAGCGCGCAGAGAGGGAGTGGC
CAACTCCATCACTAGGGGTTCCTAGATCTGAATTCGGTACCCGTTACATAACTTACGGTAAATGGCCCGC
CTGGCTGACCGCCCAACGACCCCCGCCCATTGACGTCAATAATGACGTATGTTCCCATAGTAACGCCAAT
AGGGACTTTCCATTGACGTCAATGGGTGGAGTATTTACGGTAAACTGCCCACTTGGCAGTACATCAAGTG
TATCATATGCCAAGTACGCCCCCTATTGACGTCAATGACGGTAAATGGCCCGCCTGGCATTATGCCCAGT
ACATGACCTTATGGGACTTTCCTACTTGGCAGTACATCTACGTATTAGTCATCGCTATTACCATGGTGAT
GCGGTTTTGGCAGTACATCAATGGGCGTGGATAGCGGTTTGACTCACGGGGATTTCCAAGTCTCCACCCC
ATTGACGTCAATGGGAGTTTGTTTTGGCACCAAAATCAACGGGACTTTCCAAAATGTCGTAACAACTCCG
CCCCATTGACGCAAATGGGCGGTAGGCGTGTACGGTGGGAGGTCTATATAAGCAGAGCTCGTTTAGTGAA
CCGTCAGATCGCCTGGAGACGCCATCCACGCTGTTTTGACCTCCATAGAAGACACCGGGACCGATCCAGC
CTCCGGACTCTAGAGAGACGTACAAAAAAGAGCAAGAAGCTAAAAAAGATTTAAAAATTATTTTTAGCGC
AGTTAATGGAACAGGAACTAAATTTACCCCAAAAATATTACGTGAATCAGGATATAACGTTATTGAGGTT
GAAGAGCATGCATTTGAAGATGAAACATTTAAAAATGTTGTAAATCCAAATCCAGAATTTGATCCTGCAT
GAAAAATACCGCTTGAATATGGTATTAAACATGATGCAGATATTATTATTATGAATGACCCAGATGCTGA
CAGATTTGGAATGGCAATAAAACATGATGGTCATTTTGTAAGATTAGATGGAAATCAAACAGGACCAATT
TTAATTGATTGAAAATTATCAAATCTAAAACGCTTAAATAGCATTCCAAAAAATCCGGCTCTATATTCAA
GTTTTGTAACAAGTGATTTGGGTGATAGAATCGCTCATGAAAAATATGGAGTTAATATTGTAAAAACTTT
AACTGGATTTAAATGAATGGGTAGAGAAATTGCTAAAGAAGAAGATAACGGATTAAATTTTGTTTTTGCT
TATGAAGAAAGTTATGGATATGTAATTGATGACTCAGCTAGAGATAAAGATGGAATACAAGCTTCTATAT
TAATAGCAGAGGCTGCTTGATTTTATAAAAAACAAAATAAAACATTAGTAGACTATTTAGAAGATTTATT
TAAAGAAATGGGTGCATATTACACTTTCACTTTAAACTTGAATTTTAAACCAGAAGAAAAGAAATTAAAA
ATTGAACCATTAATGAAATCATTGAGAGCAACACCCTTAACTCAAATTGCTGGACTTAAAGTTGTTAATG
TTGAAGACTACATCGATGGAATGTATAATATGCCAGGACAAGACTTACTAAAATTTTATTTAGAAGATAA
GTCATGATTTGCTGTTCGCCCAAGTGGAACTGAACCTAAACTAAAAATTTATTTTATAGGTGTTGGTGAA
TCTGTTCAAAACGCTAAAGTTAAAGTAGACGAAATTATTAAAGAATTAAAATTAAAAATGAATATATAGG
AGAAAAAATGAAACTAAACAAATATATAGATCACACATTATTAAAACAAGATGCTACGAAAGCTGAAATT
AAACAATTATGTGATGAAGCAATTGAATTTGATTTTGCAACAGTTTGTGTTAATTCATATTGAACAAGCT
ATTGTAAAGAATTATTAAAAGGCACAAATGTAGGAATAACAAATGTTGTAGGTTTTCCTCTAGGTGCATG
CACAACAGCTACAAAAGCATTCGAAGTTTCTGAAGCAATTAAAGATGGTGCAACAGAAATTGATATGGTA
TTAAATATTGGTGCATTAAAAGACAAAAATTATGAATTAGTTTTAGAAGACATGAAAGCTGTAAAAAAAG
CAGCTGGATCACATGTTGTTAAATGTATTATGGAAAATTGTTTATTAACAAAAGAAGAAATCATGAAAGC
TTGTGAAATAGCTGTTGAAGCTGGATTAGAATTTGTTAAAACATCAACAGGATTTTCAAAATCAGGTGCA
ACATTTGAAGATGTTAAACTAATGAAGTCAGTTGTTAAAGACAATGCTTTAGTTAAAGCAGCTGGTGGAG
TTAGAACATTTGAAGATGCTCAAAAAATGATTGAAGCAGGAGCTGACCGCTTAGGAACAAGTGGTGGAGT
AGCTATTATTAAAGGTGAAGAAAACAACGCGAGTTACTAAAACTAGCGTTTTTTTATTTTGCTCATTTTT
ATTAAAAGTTTGCAAAAAGGAACATAAAAATTCTAATTATTGATACTAAAGTTATTAAAAAGAAGATTTT
GGTTGATTTTATAAAGGTCATAGAATATAATATTTTAGCATGTGTATTTTGTGTGCTCATTTACAACCGT
CTCGCGGCCGCGGGGATCCAGACATGATAAGATACATTGATGAGTTTGGACAAACCACAACTAGAATGCA
GTGAAAAAAATGCTTTATTTGTGAAATTTGTGATGCTATTGCTTTATTTGTAACCATTATAAGCTGCAAT
AAACAAGTTAACAACAACAATTGCATTCATTTTATGTTTCAGGTTCAGGGGGAGGTGTGGGAGGTTTTTT
AGTCGACCTCGAGCAGTGTGGTTTTGCAAGAGGAAGCAAAAAGCCTCTCCACCCAGGCCTGGAATGTTTC
CACCCAAGTCGAAGGCAGTGTGGTTTTGCAAGAGGAAGCAAAAAGCCTCTCCACCCAGGCCTGGAATGTT
TCCACCCAATGTCGAGCAACCCCGCCCAGCGTCTTGTCATTGGCGAATTCGAACACGCAGATGCAGTCGG
GGCGGCGCGGTCCCAGGTCCACTTCGCATATTAAGGTGACGCGTGTGGCCTCGAACACCGAGCGACCCTG
CAGCCAATATGGGATCGGCCATTGAACAAGATGGATTGCACGCAGGTTCTCCGGCCGCTTGGGTGGAGAG
GCTATTCGGCTATGACTGGGCACAACAGACAATCGGCTGCTCTGATGCCGCCGTGTTCCGGCTGTCAGCG
CAGGGGCGCCCGGTTCTTTTTGTCAAGACCGACCTGTCCGGTGCCCTGAATGAACTGCAGGACGAGGCAG
CGCGGCTATCGTGGCTGGCCACGACGGGCGTTCCTTGCGCAGCTGTGCTCGACGTTGTCACTGAAGCGGG
AAGGGACTGGCTGCTATTGGGCGAAGTGCCGGGGCAGGATCTCCTGTCATCTCACCTTGCTCCTGCCGAG
AAAGTATCCATCATGGCTGATGCAATGCGGCGGCTGCATACGCTTGATCCGGCTACCTGCCCATTCGACC
ACCAAGCGAAACATCGCATCGAGCGAGCACGTACTCGGATGGAAGCCGGTCTTGTCGATCAGGATGATCT
GGACGAAGAGCATCAGGGGCTCGCGCCAGCCGAACTGTTCGCCAGGCTCAAGGCGCGCATGCCCGACGGC
GAGGATCTCGTCGTGACCCATGGCGATGCCTGCTTGCCGAATATCATGGTGGAAAATGGCCGCTTTTCTG
GATTCATCGACTGTGGCCGGCTGGGTGTGGCGGACCGCTATCAGGACATAGCGTTGGCTACCCGTGATAT
TGCTGAAGAGCTTGGCGGCGAATGGGCTGACCGCTTCCTCGTGCTTTACGGTATCGCCGCTCCCGATTCG
CAGCGCATCGCCTTCTATCGCCTTCTTGACGAGTTCTTCTGAGGGGATCCGTCGACTAGAGCTCGCTGAT
CAGCCTCGACTGTGCCTTCTAGTTGCCAGCCATCTGTTGTTTGCCCCTCCCCCGTGCCTTCCTTGACCCT
GGAAGGTGCCACTCCCACTGTCCTTTCCTAATAAAATGAGGAAATTGCATCGCATTGTCTGAGTAGGTGT
CATTCTATTCTGGGGGGTGGGGTGGGGCAGGACAGCAAGGGGGAGGATTGGGAAGACAATAGCAGGCATG
CTGGGGAGAGATCTAGGAACCCCTAGTGATGGAGTTGGCCACTCCCTCTCTGCGCGCTCGCTCGCTCACT
GAGGCCGCCCGGGCAAAGCCCGGGCGTCGGGCGACCTTTGGTCGCCCGGCCTCAGTGAGCGAGCGAGCGC
GCAGAGAGGGAGTGGCCAACCCCCCCCCCCCCCCCCCTGCAGCCCAGCTGCATTAATGAATCGGCCAACG
CGCGGGGAGAGGCGGTTTGCGTATTGGGCGCTCTTCCGCTTCCTCGCTCACTGACTCGCTGCGCTCGGTC
GTTCGGCTGCGGCGAGCGGTATCAGCTCACTCAAAGGCGGTAATACGGTTATCCACAGAATCAGGGGATA
ACGCAGGAAAGAACATGTGAGCAAAAGGCCAGCAAAAGGCCAGGAACCGTAAAAAGGCCGCGTTGCTGGC
GTTTTTCCATAGGCTCCGCCCCCCTGACGAGCATCACAAAAATCGACGCTCAAGTCAGAGGTGGCGAAAC
CCGACAGGACTATAAAGATACCAGGCGTTTCCCCCTGGAAGCTCCCTCGTGCGCTCTCCTGTTCCGACCC
TGCCGCTTACCGGATACCTGTCCGCCTTTCTCCCTTCGGGAAGCGTGGCGCTTTCTCAATGCTCACGCTG
TAGGTATCTCAGTTCGGTGTAGGTCGTTCGCTCCAAGCTGGGCTGTGTGCACGAACCCCCCGTTCAGCCC
GACCGCTGCGCCTTATCCGGTAACTATCGTCTTGAGTCCAACCCGGTAAGACACGACTTATCGCCACTGG
CAGCAGCCACTGGTAACAGGATTAGCAGAGCGAGGTATGTAGGCGGTGCTACAGAGTTCTTGAAGTGGTG
GCCTAACTACGGCTACACTAGAAGGACAGTATTTGGTATCTGCGCTCTGCTGAAGCCAGTTACCTTCGGA
AAAAGAGTTGGTAGCTCTTGATCCGGCAAACAAACCACCGCTGGTAGCGGTGGTTTTTTTGTTTGCAAGC
AGCAGATTACGCGCAGAAAAAAAGGATCTCAAGAAGATCCTTTGATCTTTTCTACGGGGTCTGACGCTCA
GTGGAACGAAAACTCACGTTAAGGGATTTTGGTCATGAGATTATCAAAAAGGATCTTCACCTAGATCCTT
TTAAATTAAAAATGAAGTTTTAAATCAATCTAAAGTATATATGAGTAAACTTGGTCTGACAGTTACCAAT
GCTTAATCAGTGAGGCACCTATCTCAGCGATCTGTCTATTTCGTTCATCCATAGTTGCCTGACTCCCCGT
CGTGTAGATAACTACGATACGGGAGGGCTTACCATCTGGCCCCAGTGCTGCAATGATACCGCGAGACCCA
CGCTCACCGGCTCCAGATTTATCAGCAATAAACCAGCCAGCCGGAAGGGCCGAGCGCAGAAGTGGTCCTG
CAACTTTATCCGCCTCCATCCAGTCTATTAATTGTTGCCGGGAAGCTAGAGTAAGTAGTTCGCCAGTTAA
TAGTTTGCGCAACGTTGTTGCCATTGCTACAGGCATCGTGGTGTCACGCTCGTCGTTTGGTATGGCTTCA
TTCAGCTCCGGTTCCCAACGATCAAGGCGAGTTACATGATCCCCCATGTTGTGCAAAAAAGCGGTTAGCT
CCTTCGGTCCTCCGATCGTTGTCAGAAGTAAGTTGGCCGCAGTGTTATCACTCATGGTTATGGCAGCACT
GCATAATTCTCTTACTGTCATGCCATCCGTAAGATGCTTTTCTGTGACTGGTGAGTACTCAACCAAGTCA
TTCTGAGAATAGTGTATGCGGCGACCGAGTTGCTCTTGCCCGGCGTCAATACGGGATAATACCGCGCCAC
ATAGCAGAACTTTAAAAGTGCTCATCATTGGAAAACGTTCTTCGGGGCGAAAACTCTCAAGGATCTTACC
GCTGTTGAGATCCAGTTCGATGTAACCCACTCGTGCACCCAACTGATCTTCAGCATCTTTTACTTTCACC
AGCGTTTCTGGGTGAGCAAAAACAGGAAGGCAAAATGCCGCAAAAAAGGGAATAAGGGCGACACGGAAAT
GTTGAATACTCATACTCTTCCTTTTTCAATATTATTGAAGCATTTATCAGGGTTATTGTCTCATGAGCGG
ATACATATTTGAATGTATTTAGAAAAATAAACAAATAGGGGTTCCGCGCACATTTCCCCGAAAAGTGCCA
CCTGACGTCTAAGAAACCATTATTATCATGACATTAACCTATAAAAATAGGCGTATCACGAGGCCCTTTC
GTCTCGCGCGTTTCGGTGATGACGGTGAAAACCTCTGACACATGCAGCTCCCGGAGACGGTCACAGCTTG
TCTGTAAGCGGATGCCGGGAGCAGACAAGCCCGTCAGGGCGCGTCAGCGGGTGTTGGCGGGTGTCGGGGC
TGGCTTAACTATGCGGCATCAGAGCAGATTGTACTGAGAGTGCACCATATGCGGTGTGAAATACCGCACA
GATGCGTAAGGAGAAAATACCGCATCAGGAAATTGTAAACGTTAATATTTTGTTAAAATTCGCGTTAAAT
TTTTGTTAAATCAGCTCATTTTTTAACCAATAGGCCGAAATCGGCAAAATCCCTTATAAATCAAAAGAAT
AGACCGAGATAGGGT
[37 nt withheld, positions 6806-6842]
AAAGAACGTGGACTCCAACGTCAAAGG
[49 nt withheld, positions 6870-6918]
T
[91 nt withheld, positions 6920-7010]
G
[124 nt withheld, positions 7012-7135]
CGCGCCATTCGCCATTCAGGCTACGCAACTGTTGGGAAGGGCGATCGGTGCGGGCCTCTTCGCTATTACG
CCAGCTGGCTGCA
Features (pLannotate 1.2.2; 17 found; start..end, strand, type, name):
     18..128     +  repeat_region  AAV2 ITR (fragment): inverted terminal repeat of adeno-associated virus serotype 2 inverted
    182..485     +  enhancer       CMV enhancer: human cytomegalovirus immediate early enhancer
    486..689     +  promoter       CMV promoter: human cytomegalovirus (CMV) immediate early promoter
   1828..2487    +  CDS            deoC1: DEOC1_STAAN - Also known as dra. Experimental evidence at protein level: Swiss-Prot protein existence level 1. Catalyzes a reversible aldol reaction between acetaldehyde and D-glyceraldehyde 3-phosphate to generate 2-deoxy-D-ribose 5- phosphate. From Staphylococcus aureus (strain N315).
   2675..2809    -  polyA_signal   SV40 poly(A) signal: SV40 polyadenylation signal
   3028..3154    +  promoter       HSV TK promoter (fragment): herpes simplex virus thymidine kinase promoter
   3159..3962    +  CDS            NeoR/KanR: aminoglycoside phosphotransferase from Tn5; aph(3')-II (or nptII); confers resistance to neomycin, kanamycin, and G418 (Geneticin®)
   4000..4207    +  polyA_signal   bGH poly(A) signal: bovine growth hormone polyadenylation signal
   4250..4360    -  repeat_region  AAV2 ITR (fragment): inverted terminal repeat of adeno-associated virus serotype 2 inverted
   4384..4441    -  CDS            lacI (fragment): lac repressor; lacI; The lac repressor binds to the lac operator to inhibit transcription in E. coli. This inhibition can be relieved by adding lactose or isopropyl-β-D-thiogalactopyranoside (IPTG).
   4624..5212    -  rep_origin     ori: high-copy-number ColE1/pMB1/pBR322/pUC origin of replication
   5383..6243    -  CDS            AmpR: β-lactamase; bla; confers resistance to ampicillin, carbenicillin, and related antibiotics
   6244..6348    -  promoter       AmpR promoter: bla
   6443..6478    +  CDS            rop (fragment): Rop protein, which maintains plasmids at low copy number; rop
   6580..6679    +  misc_feature   bom (fragment): basis of mobility region from pBR322
   6680..7135    -  rep_origin     f1 ori (sequence partly withheld): f1 bacteriophage origin of replication; arrow indicates direction of (+) strand synthesis
   7143..7214    -  CDS            lacZα (fragment): LacZα fragment of β-galactosidase; lacZ fragment
