[The description below was written by a language model from this plasmid's Addgene catalogue record and pLannotate feature annotations shown in this document.]
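Description:
AAV-Stuffer is an empty-backbone AAV transfer plasmid built on the pTR vector and intended as a destination ("landing pad") vector for a U6-driven guide RNA expression cassette. According to the depositor's notes, a U6–Staphylococcus aureus Cas9 guide RNA cassette is cloned in using the KpnI and XbaI sites; no gRNA or U6 promoter is present in the plasmid as deposited. The full sequence is about 7.2 kb. It is propagated in E. coli through a high-copy ColE1/pUC-type origin with ampicillin selection from a β-lactamase gene. An f1 phage origin is also present, along with small remnants of lacI, lacZα, rop and bom that are leftovers of the backbone's cloning history. Recombination-deficient host strains are specified, which is usual for plasmids carrying repeat-prone ITRs.

Two AAV2 inverted terminal repeats, annotated as fragments, flank a region of roughly 4.2 kb; these are the cis elements needed for replication and packaging of the intervening DNA into AAV particles. Between them the annotation finds a CMV enhancer/promoter, a segment matching the S. aureus deoC1 (deoxyribose-phosphate aldolase) coding sequence, an SV40 polyadenylation signal in reverse orientation, and an HSV TK promoter fragment driving NeoR/KanR with a bGH poly(A) signal. The record states only that a stuffer sequence was added to the backbone and does not say which of these elements make up the stuffer or whether any is meant to be expressed. Stuffer DNA generally serves to bring a small payload, such as a gRNA cassette, closer to an efficiently packaged AAV genome size. The associated work concerns in vivo transcriptional silencing with S. aureus CRISPR-Cas9 repressors, consistent with use as a guide-delivery vector.
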