Addgene plasmid #106248: AAV-Stuffer
Purpose: (Empty Backbone) Destination vector for U6::gRNA expression cassette
Depositing lab: Charles Gersbach. Depositing organization: Duke University. Publication: RNA-guided transcriptional silencing in vivo with S. aureus CRISPR-Cas9 repressors. Thakore PI, Kwon JB, Nelson CE, Rouse DC, Gemberling MP, Oliver ML, Gersbach CA. Nat Commun. 2018 Apr 26;9(1):1674. doi: 10.1038/s41467-018-04048-4. PubMed 29700298.
Backbone
  Vector backbone: pTR
  Backbone size (bp): 7000
  Modifications to backbone: Added stuffer sequence
  Vector type: AAV
Growth in bacteria
  Bacterial resistance: Ampicillin, 100 μg/mL
  Growth temperature: 30°C
  Growth strain: NEB Stable
  Growth instructions: SURE2 is also an acceptable E. coli growth strain
  Copy number: Unknown
Gene/Insert
  Cloning method: Unknown
Terms and licenses: Academic/Nonprofit Terms; Industry Terms: Not Available to Industry
Depositor comments: Vector used as a landing pad to clone in U6-S. aureus guide RNA expression cassette using the KpnI and XbaI sites
How to cite: AAV-Stuffer was a gift from Charles Gersbach (Addgene plasmid # 106248 ; http://n2t.net/addgene:106248 ; RRID:Addgene_106248)
