>Addgene plasmid #106248 | AAV-Stuffer | addgene partial sequence | sequence record 260654 | Addgene Partial NGS Result
GGGGGGGGGGGGGGGGGSCCCSCCMCYCCCTCTCYGCGCSCYCGCTCGCTCACTGAGGCCGCCCGGGCAA
AGCCCGGGCGTCGGGCGACCTTTGGTCGCCCGGCCTCAGTGAGCGAGCGAGCGCGCAGAGAGGGAGTGGC
CAACTCCATCACTAGGGGTTCCTCAGATCTGAATTCGGTACCCGTTACATAACTTACGGTAAATGGCCCG
CCTGGCTGACCGCCCAACGACCCCCGCCCATTGACGTCAATAGTAACGCCAATAGGGACTTTCCATTGAC
GTCAATGGGTGGAGTATTTACGGTAAACTGCCCACTTGGCAGTACATCAAGTGTATCATATGCCAAGTAC
GCCCCCTATTGACGTCAATGACGGTAAATGGCCCGCCTGGCATTGTGCCCAGTACATGACCTTATGGGAC
TTTCCTACTTGGCAGTACATCTACGTATTAGTCATCGCTATTACCATGGTGATGCGGTTTTGGCAGTACA
TCAATGGGCGTGGATAGCGGTTTGACTCACGGGGATTTCCAAGTCTCCACCCCATTGACGTCAATGGGAG
TTTGTTTTGGCACCAAAATCAACGGGACTTTCCAAAATGTCGTAACAACTCCGCCCCATTGACGCAAATG
GGCGGTAGGCGTGTACGGTGGGAGGTCTATATAAGCAGAGCTCGTTTAGTGAACCGTCAGATCGCCTGGA
GACGCCATCCACGCTGTTTTGACCTCCATAGAAGACACCGGGACCGATCCAGCCTCCGGACTCTAGAGAG
ACGTACAAAAAAGAGCAAGAAGCTAAAAAAGATTTAAAAATTATTTTTAGCGCAGTTAATGGAACAGGAA
CTAAATTTACCCCAAAAATATTACGTGAATCAGGATATAACGTTATTGAGGTTGAAGAGCATGCATTTGA
AGATGAAACATTTAAAAATGTTGTAAATCCAAATCCAGAATTTGATCCTGCATGAAAAATACCGCTTGAA
TATGGTATTAAACATGATGCAGATATTATTATTATGAATGACCCAGATGCTGACAGATTTGGAATGGCAA
TAAAACATGATGGTCATTTTGTAAGATTAGATGGAAATCAAACAGGACCAATTTTAATTGATTGAAAATT
ATCAAATCTAAAACGCTTAAATAGCATTCCAAAAAATCCGGCTCTATATTCAAGTTTTGTAACAAGTGAT
TTGGGTGATAGAATCGCTCATGAAAAATATGGAGTTAATATTGTAAAAACTTTAACTGGATTTAAATGAA
TGGGTAGAGAAATTGCTAAAGAAGAAGATAACGGATTAAATTTTGTTTTTGCTTATGAAGAAAGTTATGG
ATATGTAATTGATGACTCAGCTAGAGATAAAGATGGAATACAAGCTTCTATATTAATAGCAGAGGCTGCT
TGATTTTATAAAAAACAAAATAAAACATTAGTAGACTATTTAGAAGATTTATTTAAAGAAATGGGTGCAT
ATTACACTTTCACTTTAAACTTGAATTTTAAACCAGAAGAAAAGAAATTAAAAATTGAACCATTAATGAA
ATCATTGAGAGCAACACCCTTAACTCAAATTGCTGGACTTAAAGTTGTTAATGTTGAAGACTACATCGAT
GGAATGTATAATATGCCAGGACAAGACTTACTAAAATTTTATTTAGAAGATAAGTCATGATTTGCTGTTC
GCCCAAGTGGAACTGAACCTAAACTAAAAATTTATTTTATAGGTGTTGGTGAATCTGTTCAAAACGCTAA
AGTTAAAGTAGACGAAATTATTAAAGAATTAAAATTAAAAATGAATATATAGGAGAAAAAATGAAACTAA
ACAAATATATAGATCACACATTATTAAAACAAGATGCTACGAAAGCTGAAATTAAACAATTATGTGATGA
AGCAATTGAATTTGATTTTGCAACAGTTTGTGTTAATTCATATTGAACAAGCTATTGTAAAGAATTATTA
AAAGGCACAAATGTAGGAATAACAAATGTTGTAGGTTTTCCTCTAGGTGCATGCACAACAGCTACAAAAG
CATTCGAAGTTTCTGAAGCAATTAAAGATGGTGCAACAGAAATTGATATGGTATTAAATATTGGTGCATT
AAAAGACAAAAATTATGAATTAGTTTTAGAAGACATGAAAGCTGTAAAAAAAGCAGCTGGATCACATGTT
GTTAAATGTATTATGGAAAATTGTTTATTAACAAAAGAAGAAATCATGAAAGCTTGTGAAATAGCTGTTG
AAGCTGGATTAGAATTTGTTAAAACATCAACAGGATTTTCAAAATCAGGTGCAACATTTGAAGATGTTAA
ACTAATGAAGTCAGTTGTTAAAGACAATGCTTTAGTTAAAGCAGCTGGTGGAGTTAGAACATTTGAAGAT
GCTCAAAAAATGATTGAAGCAGGAGCTGACCGCTTAGGAACAAGTGGTGGAGTAGCTATTATTAAAGGTG
AAGAAAACAACGCGAGTTACTAAAACTAGCGTTTTTTTATTTTGCTCATTTTTATTAAAAGTTTGCAAAA
AGGAACATAAAAATTCTAATTATTGATACTAAAGTTATTAAAAAGAAGATTTTGGTTGATTTTATAAAGG
TCATAGAATATAATATTTTAGCATGTGTATTTTGTGTGCTCATTTACAACCGTCTCGCGGCCGCGCGGAT
CCAGACATGATAAGATACATTGATGAGTTTGGACAAACCACAACTAGAATGCAGTGAAAAAAATGCTTTA
TTTGTGAAATTTGTGATGCTATTGCTTTATTTGTAACCATTATAAGCTGCAATAAACAAGTTAACAACAA
CAATTGCATTCATTTTATGTTTCAGGTTCAGGGGGAGGTGTGGGAGGTTTTTTAGTCGACCTCGAGCAGT
GTGGTTTTCAAGAGGAAGCAAAAAGCCTCTCCACCCAGGCCTGGAATGTTTCCACCCAATGTCGAGCAGT
GTGGTTTTGCAAGAGGAAGCAAAAAGCCTCTCCACCCAGGCCTGGAATGTTTCCACCCAATGTCGAGCAA
ACCCCGCCCAGCGTCTTGTCATTGGCGAATTCGAACACGCAGATGCAGTCGGGGCGGCGCGGTCCCAGGT
CCACTTCGCATATTAAGGTGACGCGTGTGGCCTCGAACACCGAGCGACCCTGCAGCCAATATGGGATCGG
CCATTGAACAAGATGGATTGCACGCAGGTTCTCCGGCCGCTTGGGTGGAGAGGCTATTCGGCTATGACTG
GGCACAACAGACAATCGGCTGCTCTGATGCCGCCGTGTTCCGGCTGTCAGCGCAGGGGCGCCCGGTTCTT
TTTGTCAAGACCGACCTGTCCGGTGCCCTGAATGAACTGCAGGACGAGGCAGCGCGGCTATCGTGGCTGG
CCACGACGGGCGTTCCTTGCGCAGCTGTGCTCGACGTTGTCACTGAAGCGGGAAGGGACTGGCTGCTATT
GGGCGAAGTGCCGGGGCAGGATCTCCTGTCATCTCACCTTGCTCCTGCCGAGAAAGTATCCATCATGGCT
GATGCAATGCGGCGGCTGCATACGCTTGATCCGGCTACCTGCCCATTCGACCACCAAGCGAAACATCGCA
TCGAGCGAGCACGTACTCGGATGGAAGCCGGTCTTGTCGATCAGGATGATCTGGACGAAGAGCATCAGGG
GCTCGCGCCAGCCGAACTGTTCGCCAGGCTCAAGGCGCGCATGCCCGACGGCGAGGATCTCGTCGTGACC
CATGGCGATGCCTGCTTGCCGAATATCATGGTGGAAAATGGCCGCTTTTCTGGATTCATCGACTGTGGCC
GGCTGGGTGTGGCGGACCGCTATCAGGACATAGCGTTGGCTACCCGTGATATTGCTGAAGAGCTTGGCGG
CGAATGGGCTGACCGCTTCCTCGTGCTTTACGGTATCGCCGCTCCCGATTCGCAGCGCATCGCCTTCTAT
CGCCTTCTTGACGAGTTCTTCTGAGGGGATCCGTCGACTAGAGCTCGCTGATCAGCCTCGACTGTGCCTT
CTAGTTGCCAGCCATCTGTTGTTTGCCCCTCCCCCGTGCCTTCCTTGACCCTGGAAGGTGCCACTCCCAC
TGTCCTTTCCTAATAAAATGAGGAAATTGCATCGCATTGTCTGAGTAGGTGTCATTCTATTCTGGGGGGT
GGGGTGGGGCAGGACAGCAAGGGGGAGGATTGGGAAGACAATAGCAGGCATGCTGGGGAGAGATCTGAGG
AACCCCTAGTGATGGAGTTGGCCACTCCCCCCCCCTGCAGCCTGCATTMWGGGGGGGGGGGTGGGGCAGG
ACAGCAAGGGGGAGGATTGGGAAGACAATAGCAGGCATGCTGGGGAGAGATCTGAGGAACCCCTAGTGAT
GGAGTTGGCCACTCCCCCCCCCTGCAGCCTGCATTAATGAATCGGCCAACGCGCGGGGAGAGGCGGTTTG
CGTATTGGGCGCTCTTCCGCTTCCTCGCTCACTGACTCGCTGCGCTCGGTCGTTCGGCTGCGGCGAGCGG
TATCAGCTCACTCAAAGGCGGTAATACGGTTATCCACAGAATCAGGGGATAACGCAGGAAAGAACATGTG
AGCAAAAGGCCAGCAAAAGGCCAGGAACCGTAAAAAGGCCGCGTTGCTGGCGTTTTTCCATAGGCTCCGC
CCCCCTGACGAGCATCACAAAAATCGACGCTCAAGTCAGAGGTGGCGAAACCCGACAGGACTATAAAGAT
ACCAGGCGTTTCCCCCTGGAAGCTCCCTCGTGCGCTCTCCTGTTCCGACCCTGCCGCTTACCGGATACCT
GTCCGCCTTTCTCCCTTCGGGAAGCGTGGCGCTTTCTCATAGCTCACGCTGTAGGTATCTCAGTTCGGTG
TAGGTCGTTCGCTCCAAGCTGGGCTGTGTGCACGAACCCCCCGTTCAGCCCGACCGCTGCGCCTTATCCG
GTAACTATCGTCTTGAGTCCAACCCGGTAAGACACGACTTATCGCCACTGGCAGCAGCCACTGGTAACAG
GATTAGCAGAGCGAGGTATGTAGGCGGTGCTACAGAGTTCTTGAAGTGGTGGCCTAACTACGGCTACACT
AGAAGAACAGTATTTGGTATCTGCGCTCTGCTGAAGCCAGTTACCTTCGGAAAAAGAGTTGGTAGCTCTT
GATCCGGCAAACAAACCACCGCTGGTAGCGGTGGTTTTTTTGTTTGCAAGCAGCAGATTACGCGCAGAAA
AAAAGGATCTCAAGAAGATCCTTTGATCTTTTCTACGGGGTCTGACGCTCAGTGGAACGAAAACTCACGT
TAAGGGATTTTGGTCATGAGATTATCAAAAAGGATCTTCACCTAGATCCTTTTAAATTAAAAATGAAGTT
TTAAATCAATCTAAAGTATATATGAGTAAACTTGGTCTGACAGTTACCAATGCTTAATCAGTGAGGCACC
TATCTCAGCGATCTGTCTATTTCGTTCATCCATAGTTGCCTGACTCCCCGTCGTGTAGATAACTACGATA
CGGGAGGGCTTACCATCTGGCCCCAGTGCTGCAATGATACCGCGAGACCCACGCTCACCGGCTCCAGATT
TATCAGCAATAAACCAGCCAGCCGGAAGGGCCGAGCGCAGAAGTGGTCCTGCAACTTTATCCGCCTCCAT
CCAGTCTATTAATTGTTGCCGGGAAGCTAGAGTAAGTAGTTCGCCAGTTAATAGTTTGCGCAACGTTGTT
GCCATTGCTACAGGCATCGTGGTGTCACGCTCGTCGTTTGGTATGGCTTCATTCAGCTCCGGTTCCCAAC
GATCAAGGCGAGTTACATGATCCCCCATGTTGTGCAAAAAAGCGGTTAGCTCCTTCGGTCCTCCGATCGT
TGTCAGAAGTAAGTTGGCCGCAGTGTTATCACTCATGGTTATGGCAGCACTGCATAATTCTCTTACTGTC
ATGCCATCCGTAAGATGCTTTTCTGTGACTGGTGAGTACTCAACCAAGTCATTCTGAGAATAGTGTATGC
GGCGACCGAGTTGCTCTTGCCCGGCGTCAATACGGGATAATACCGCGCCACATAGCAGAACTTTAAAAGT
GCTCATCATTGGAAAACGTTCTTCGGGGCGAAAACTCTCAAGGATCTTACCGCTGTTGAGATCCAGTTCG
ATGTAACCCACTCGTGCACCCAACTGATCTTCAGCATCTTTTACTTTCACCAGCGTTTCTGGGTGAGCAA
AAACAGGAAGGCAAAATGCCGCAAAAAAGGGAATAAGGGCGACACGGAAATGTTGAATACTCATACTCTT
CCTTTTTCAATATTATTGAAGCATTTATCAGGGTTATTGTCTCATGAGCGGATACATATTTGAATGTATT
TAGAAAAATAAACAAATAGGGGTTCCGCGCACATTTCCCCGAAAAGTGCCACCTGACGTCTAAGAAACCA
TTATTATCATGACATTAACCTATAAAAATAGGCGTATCACGAGGCCCTTTCGTCTCGCGCGTTTCGGTGA
TGACGGTGAAAACCTCTGACACATGCAGCTCCCGGAGACGGTCACAGCTTGTCTGTAAGCGGATGCCGGG
AGCAGACAAGCCCGTCAGGGCGCGTCAGCGGGTGTTGGCGGGTGTCGGGGCTGGCTTAACTATGCGGCAT
CAGAGCAGATTGTACTGAGAGTGCACCATATGCGGTGTGAAATACCGCACAGATGCGTAAGGAGAAAATA
CCGCATCAGGAAATTGTAAGCGTTAATATTTTGTTAAAATTCGCGTTAAATTTTTGTTAAATCAGCTCAT
TTTTTAACCAATAGGCCGAAATCGGCAAAATCCCTTATAAATCAAAAGAATAGACCGAGATAGGGT
[37 nt withheld, positions 6787-6823]
AAAGAACGTGGACTCCAACGTCAAAGG
[49 nt withheld, positions 6851-6899]
T
[91 nt withheld, positions 6901-6991]
G
[124 nt withheld, positions 6993-7116]
CCATTCGCCATTCAGGCTGCGCAACTGTTGGGAAGGGCGATCGGTGCGGGCCTCTTCGCTATTACGCCAG
GCTGCA
